Addgene plasmid #186316: pQE80_T5_AP4-ehaA_LacI
Purpose: Plasmid for inducible E coli expression of the AP4 helixCAM.
Depositing lab: George Church. Depositing organization: Harvard Medical School. Publication: helixCAM: A platform for programmable cellular assembly in bacteria and human cells. Chao G, Wannier TM, Gutierrez C, Borders NC, Appleton E, Chadha A, Lebar T, Church GM. Cell. 2022 Aug 23. pii: S0092-8674(22)01061-3. doi: 10.1016/j.cell.2022.08.012. PubMed 36055250.
Backbone
  Vector backbone: pQE80
  Backbone manufacturer: Qiagen
  Vector type: Bacterial Expression
Growth in bacteria
  Bacterial resistance: Ampicillin, 100 μg/mL
  Growth temperature: 37°C
  Growth strain: NEBExpress Iq Competent E coli
  Growth instructions: Grows in normal cloning strains and conditions. Provided in the NEBExpress Iq strain for ease of expression induction.
  Copy number: High Copy
Gene/Insert
  Gene/Insert name: AP4-ehaA
  Species: Synthetic
  Insert size (bp): 1239
Terms and licenses: Academic/Nonprofit Terms; Industry Terms: Not Available to Industry
How to cite: pQE80_T5_AP4-ehaA_LacI was a gift from George Church (Addgene plasmid # 186316 ; http://n2t.net/addgene:186316 ; RRID:Addgene_186316)
