[The description below was written by a language model from this plasmid's Addgene catalogue record and pLannotate feature annotations shown in this document.]
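Description:
pQE80_T5_AP4-ehaA_LacI is a bacterial expression plasmid built on the Qiagen pQE80 backbone for IPTG-inducible production of the AP4 helixCAM in E. coli. It replicates from a high-copy ColE1/pMB1-type origin; only a fragment of rop is annotated, along with the pBR322 bom region. Selection is by ampicillin through the β-lactamase gene and its own promoter. The feature table also shows a cat (chloramphenicol acetyltransferase) coding sequence preceded by only a fragment of its promoter, lying between the lambda t0 and rrnB T1 terminators. This appears to be a backbone element, and the record lists only ampicillin as the resistance marker.

The payload is a 1,239 bp synthetic insert, AP4-ehaA, transcribed from the phage T5 promoter, which is recognised by the host E. coli RNA polymerase. The promoter carries an embedded lac operator and is followed by a second one. The plasmid encodes its own lac repressor from the lacIq promoter, a mutant that raises lacI expression, so the cassette stays repressed until IPTG is added. The open reading frame begins with a pelB signal sequence that directs export to the periplasm. An unannotated stretch follows, which presumably holds the AP4 coiled-coil peptide, although the annotation does not label it. The rest of the insert matches a fragment of E. coli ydeU, which corresponds to the ehaA portion named in the record; EhaA is generally known as an autotransporter used for surface display. Transcription ends at the lambda t0 terminator.

According to the record, the construct is used to induce expression of the AP4 helixCAM in E. coli, as part of a platform for programmable cell–cell assembly.
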