Features (pLannotate 1.2.2; 17 found; start..end, strand, type, name):
     85..129     +  promoter       T5 promoter: bacteriophage T5 promoter for E. coli RNA polymerase, with embedded lac operator
    137..153     +  protein_bind   lac operator: The lac repressor binds to the lac operator to inhibit transcription in E. coli. This inhibition can be relieved by adding lactose or isopropyl-β-D-thiogalactopyranoside (IPTG). lac repressor encoded by lacI
    190..255     +  sig_peptide    pelB signal sequence: leader peptide for secretion; pelB (fragment)
    451..1419    +  CDS            ydeU (fragment): YDEU_ECOLI - Protein uncertain: Swiss-Prot protein existence level 5. From Escherichia coli (strain K12).
   1450..1544    +  terminator     lambda t0 terminator: transcription terminator from phage lambda
   1559..1587    +  promoter       cat promoter (fragment): promoter of the E. coli cat gene encoding chloramphenicol acetyltransferase
   1588..2244    +  CDS            cat: CAT_ECOLX - Experimental evidence at protein level: Swiss-Prot protein existence level 1. This enzyme is an effector of chloramphenicol resistance in bacteria. From Escherichia coli. This protein is used as a marker in many commonly used cloning vectors, such as pACYC184.
   2312..2398    +  terminator     rrnB T1 terminator: Escherichia coli rrnB; transcription terminator T1 from the E. coli rrnB gene
   2421..2438    -  promoter       tet promoter (fragment): E. coli promoter for tetracycline efflux protein gene
   2457..2478    -  protein_bind   CAP binding site: CAP binding activates transcription in the presence of cAMP. E. coli catabolite activator protein
   2491..3573    -  CDS            lacI: lac repressor; lacI; The lac repressor binds to the lac operator to inhibit transcription in E. coli. This inhibition can be relieved by adding lactose or isopropyl-β-D-thiogalactopyranoside (IPTG).
   3574..3651    -  promoter       lacIq promoter: lacI (mutant); In the lacIq allele, a single base change in the promoter boosts expression of the lacI gene about 10-fold.
   3700..3741    +  CDS            rop (fragment): Rop protein, which maintains plasmids at low copy number; rop
   3843..3983    +  misc_feature   bom: basis of mobility region from pBR322
   4169..4757    -  rep_origin     ori: high-copy-number ColE1/pMB1/pBR322/pUC origin of replication
   4928..5788    -  CDS            AmpR: β-lactamase; bla; confers resistance to ampicillin, carbenicillin, and related antibiotics
   5789..5893    -  promoter       AmpR promoter: bla
>Addgene plasmid #186316 | pQE80_T5_AP4-ehaA_LacI | addgene full sequence | sequence record 366933 | Addgene NGS Result
GACGTCTAAGAAACCATTATTATCATGACATTAACCTATAAAAATAGGCGTATCACGAGGCCCTTTCGTC
TTCACGTCGAGAAATCATAAAAAATTTATTTGCTTTGTGAGCGGATAACAATTATAATAGATTCAATTGT
GAGCGGATAACAATTTCACACAGAATTCATTAAAGAGGAGAAATTAACTATGAAATACCTGCTGCCGACC
GCTGCTGCTGGTCTGCTGCTCCTCGCTGCCCAGCCGGCGATGGCCATGAGAGGATCGTCTCCCGAGGATG
AATTAGCAGCTAATGAAGAGGAACTGCAACAGAACGAACAAAAGCTGGCTCAAATTAAACAGAAGTTGCA
GGCTATCAAGTACGGAGGTAGCGGTAGCGGCTCTGGATCAGGCAGCGGATCACTCGAGACACCTACGCCG
GGTCCGGATCTGAATGTGGATAATGACCTGCGACCGGAGGCGGGTAGCTACATTGCGAACCTTGCAGCAG
CGAATACCATGTTCACCACGCGTCTGCATGAGCGTCTGGGTAATACGTACTATACCGACATGGTGACGGG
TGAGCAGAAACAAACCACTATGTGGATGCGCCATGAAGGTGGTCATAATAAATGGCGTGATGGCAGCGGC
CAGCTGAAAACCCAAAGCAATCGCTATGTTCTGCAACTGGGAGGCGATGTCGCGCAGTGGAGCCAAAACG
GCAGCGACCGCTGGCATGTTGGGGTCATGGCGGGATATGGCAACAGCGACAGCAAAACCATTTCCTCGCG
AACCGGTTATCGTGCAAAAGCGAGTGTGAACGGATATAGCACAGGCCTCTATGCCACCTGGTATGCCGAT
GACGAGTCGCGTAATGGCGCGTATCTCGACAGTTGGGCGCAGTACAGCTGGTTTGATAACACAGTGAAAG
GGGATGACTTACAAAGTGAATCCTATAAATCAAAAGGATTTACCGCTTCACTGGAAGCTGGATACAAACA
CAAATTAGCTGAATTTAATGGCAGCCAGGGAACGCGTAATGAATGGTATGTTCAGCCGCAAGCACAGGTT
ACCTGGATGGGAGTCAAAGCCGATAAGCACCGCGAAAGCAACGGAACCCTCGTTCATAGCAACGGTGATG
GCAATGTTCAAACCCGACTTGGCGTAAAAACCTGGCTGAAGAGCCACCATAAAATGGATGACGGTAAATC
CCGCGAGTTCCAGCCGTTTGTAGAAGTGAACTGGCTACATAACAGTAAGGATTTCAGCACCAGTATGGAT
GGCGTGTCTGTCACTCAGGATGGAGCCCGAAATATTGCTGAGATAAAAACCGGGGTGGAAGGACAGCTAA
ATGCCAACCTGAATGTCTGGGGGAATGTGGGCGTTCAGGTTGCCGATAGGGGATATAATGACACCTCTGC
AATGGTTGGCATTAAGTGGCAATTCTGAAAGCTTAATTAGCTGAGCTTGGACTCCTGTTGATAGATCCAG
TAATGACCTCAGAACTCCATCTGGATTTGTTCAGAACGCTCGGTTGCCGCCGGGCGTTTTTTATTGGTGA
GAATCCAAGCTAGCTTGGCGAGATTTTCAGGAGCTAAGGAAGCTAAAATGGAGAAAAAAATCACTGGATA
TACCACCGTTGATATATCCCAATGGCATCGTAAAGAACATTTTGAGGCATTTCAGTCAGTTGCTCAATGT
ACCTATAACCAGACCGTTCAGCTGGATATTACGGCCTTTTTAAAGACCGTAAAGAAAAATAAGCACAAGT
TTTATCCGGCCTTTATTCACATTCTTGCCCGCCTGATGAATGCTCATCCGGAATTTCGTATGGCAATGAA
AGACGGTGAGCTGGTGATATGGGATAGTGTTCACCCTTGTTACACCGTTTTCCATGAGCAAACTGAAACG
TTTTCATCGCTCTGGAGTGAATACCACGACGATTTCCGGCAGTTTCTACACATATATTCGCAAGATGTGG
CGTGTTACGGTGAAAACCTGGCCTATTTCCCTAAAGGGTTTATTGAGAATATGTTTTTCGTCTCAGCCAA
TCCCTGGGTGAGTTTCACCAGTTTTGATTTAAACGTGGCCAATATGGACAACTTCTTCGCCCCCGTTTTC
ACCATGGGCAAATATTATACGCAAGGCGACAAGGTGCTGATGCCGCTGGCGATTCAGGTTCATCATGCCG
TTTGTGATGGCTTCCATGTCGGCAGAATGCTTAATGAATTACAACAGTACTGCGATGAGTGGCAGGGCGG
GGCGTAATTTTTTTAAGGCAGTTATTGGTGCCCTTAAACGCCTGGGGTAATGACTCTCTAGCTTGAGGCA
TCAAATAAAACGAAAGGCTCAGTCGAAAGACTGGGCCTTTCGTTTTATCTGTTGTTTGTCGGTGAACGCT
CTCCTGAGTAGGACAAATCCGCCCTCTAGATTACGTGCAGTCGATGATAAGCTGTCAAACATGAGAATTG
TGCCTAATGAGTGAGCTAACTTACATTAATTGCGTTGCGCTCACTGCCCGCTTTCCAGTCGGGAAACCTG
TCGTGCCAGCTGCATTAATGAATCGGCCAACGCGCGGGGAGAGGCGGTTTGCGTATTGGGCGCCAGGGTG
GTTTTTCTTTTCACCAGTGAGACGGGCAACAGCTGATTGCCCTTCACCGCCTGGCCCTGAGAGAGTTGCA
GCAAGCGGTCCACGCTGGTTTGCCCCAGCAGGCGAAAATCCTGTTTGATGGTGGTTAACGGCGGGATATA
ACATGAGCTGTCTTCGGTATCGTCGTATCCCACTACCGAGATATCCGCACCAACGCGCAGCCCGGACTCG
GTAATGGCGCGCATTGCGCCCAGCGCCATCTGATCGTTGGCAACCAGCATCGCAGTGGGAACGATGCCCT
CATTCAGCATTTGCATGGTTTGTTGAAAACCGGACATGGCACTCCAGTCGCCTTCCCGTTCCGCTATCGG
CTGAATTTGATTGCGAGTGAGATATTTATGCCAGCCAGCCAGACGCAGACGCGCCGAGACAGAACTTAAT
GGGCCCGCTAACAGCGCGATTTGCTGGTGACCCAATGCGACCAGATGCTCCACGCCCAGTCGCGTACCGT
CTTCATGGGAGAAAATAATACTGTTGATGGGTGTCTGGTCAGAGACATCAAGAAATAACGCCGGAACATT
AGTGCAGGCAGCTTCCACAGCAATGGCATCCTGGTCATCCAGCGGATAGTTAATGATCAGCCCACTGACG
CGTTGCGCGAGAAGATTGTGCACCGCCGCTTTACAGGCTTCGACGCCGCTTCGTTCTACCATCGACACCA
CCACGCTGGCACCCAGTTGATCGGCGCGAGATTTAATCGCCGCGACAATTTGCGACGGCGCGTGCAGGGC
CAGACTGGAGGTGGCAACGCCAATCAGCAACGACTGTTTGCCCGCCAGTTGTTGTGCCACGCGGTTGGGA
ATGTAATTCAGCTCCGCCATCGCCGCTTCCACTTTTTCCCGCGTTTTCGCAGAAACGTGGCTGGCCTGGT
TCACCACGCGGGAAACGGTCTGATAAGAGACACCGGCATACTCTGCGACATCGTATAACGTTACTGGTTT
CACATTCACCACCCTGAATTGACTCTCTTCCGGGCGCTATCATGCCATACCGCGAAAGGTTTTGCACCAT
TCGATGGTGTCGGAATTTCGGGCAGCGTTGGGTCCTGGCCACGGGTGCGCATGATCTAGAGCTGCCTCGC
GCGTTTCGGTGATGACGGTGAAAACCTCTGACACATGCAGCTCCCGGAGACGGTCACAGCTTGTCTGTAA
GCGGATGCCGGGAGCAGACAAGCCCGTCAGGGCGCGTCAGCGGGTGTTGGCGGGTGTCGGGGCGCAGCCA
TGACCCAGTCACGTAGCGATAGCGGAGTGTATACTGGCTTAACTATGCGGCATCAGAGCAGATTGTACTG
AGAGTGCACCATATGCGGTGTGAAATACCGCACAGATGCGTAAGGAGAAAATACCGCATCAGGCGCTCTT
CCGCTTCCTCGCTCACTGACTCGCTGCGCTCGGTCGTTCGGCTGCGGCGAGCGGTATCAGCTCACTCAAA
GGCGGTAATACGGTTATCCACAGAATCAGGGGATAACGCAGGAAAGAACATGTGAGCAAAAGGCCAGCAA
AAGGCCAGGAACCGTAAAAAGGCCGCGTTGCTGGCGTTTTTCCATAGGCTCCGCCCCCCTGACGAGCATC
ACAAAAATCGACGCTCAAGTCAGAGGTGGCGAAACCCGACAGGACTATAAAGATACCAGGCGTTTCCCCC
TGGAAGCTCCCTCGTGCGCTCTCCTGTTCCGACCCTGCCGCTTACCGGATACCTGTCCGCCTTTCTCCCT
TCGGGAAGCGTGGCGCTTTCTCATAGCTCACGCTGTAGGTATCTCAGTTCGGTGTAGGTCGTTCGCTCCA
AGCTGGGCTGTGTGCACGAACCCCCCGTTCAGCCCGACCGCTGCGCCTTATCCGGTAACTATCGTCTTGA
GTCCAACCCGGTAAGACACGACTTATCGCCACTGGCAGCAGCCACTGGTAACAGGATTAGCAGAGCGAGG
TATGTAGGCGGTGCTACAGAGTTCTTGAAGTGGTGGCCTAACTACGGCTACACTAGAAGGACAGTATTTG
GTATCTGCGCTCTGCTGAAGCCAGTTACCTTCGGAAAAAGAGTTGGTAGCTCTTGATCCGGCAAACAAAC
CACCGCTGGTAGCGGTGGTTTTTTTGTTTGCAAGCAGCAGATTACGCGCAGAAAAAAAGGATCTCAAGAA
GATCCTTTGATCTTTTCTACGGGGTCTGACGCTCAGTGGAACGAAAACTCACGTTAAGGGATTTTGGTCA
TGAGATTATCAAAAAGGATCTTCACCTAGATCCTTTTAAATTAAAAATGAAGTTTTAAATCAATCTAAAG
TATATATGAGTAAACTTGGTCTGACAGTTACCAATGCTTAATCAGTGAGGCACCTATCTCAGCGATCTGT
CTATTTCGTTCATCCATAGTTGCCTGACTCCCCGTCGTGTAGATAACTACGATACGGGAGGGCTTACCAT
CTGGCCCCAGTGCTGCAATGATACCGCGAGACCCACGCTCACCGGCTCCAGATTTATCAGCAATAAACCA
GCCAGCCGGAAGGGCCGAGCGCAGAAGTGGTCCTGCAACTTTATCCGCCTCCATCCAGTCTATTAATTGT
TGCCGGGAAGCTAGAGTAAGTAGTTCGCCAGTTAATAGTTTGCGCAACGTTGTTGCCATTGCTACAGGCA
TCGTGGTGTCACGCTCGTCGTTTGGTATGGCTTCATTCAGCTCCGGTTCCCAACGATCAAGGCGAGTTAC
ATGATCCCCCATGTTGTGCAAAAAAGCGGTTAGCTCCTTCGGTCCTCCGATCGTTGTCAGAAGTAAGTTG
GCCGCAGTGTTATCACTCATGGTTATGGCAGCACTGCATAATTCTCTTACTGTCATGCCATCCGTAAGAT
GCTTTTCTGTGACTGGTGAGTACTCAACCAAGTCATTCTGAGAATAGTGTATGCGGCGACCGAGTTGCTC
TTGCCCGGCGTCAATACGGGATAATACCGCGCCACATAGCAGAACTTTAAAAGTGCTCATCATTGGAAAA
CGTTCTTCGGGGCGAAAACTCTCAAGGATCTTACCGCTGTTGAGATCCAGTTCGATGTAACCCACTCGTG
CACCCAACTGATCTTCAGCATCTTTTACTTTCACCAGCGTTTCTGGGTGAGCAAAAACAGGAAGGCAAAA
TGCCGCAAAAAAGGGAATAAGGGCGACACGGAAATGTTGAATACTCATACTCTTCCTTTTTCAATATTAT
TGAAGCATTTATCAGGGTTATTGTCTCATGAGCGGATACATATTTGAATGTATTTAGAAAAATAAACAAA
TAGGGGTTCCGCGCACATTTCCCCGAAAAGTGCCACCT
